Addgene plasmid #242197: AAV Syn-coca-5HT3-IRES-mCherry
Purpose: AAV vector for cocaine-gated chemogenetic cation channel
Depositing lab: Scott Sternson. Depositing organization: University of California, San Diego (UCSD). Publication: Cocaine chemogenetics blunts drug-seeking by synthetic physiology. Gomez JL, Magnus CJ, Bonaventura J, Solis O, Curry FP, Levinstein MR, Budinich RC, Carlton ML, Ventriglia EN, Lam S, Wang L, Schoenborn I, Dunne W, Michaelides M, Sternson SM. Nature. 2025 Aug 27. doi: 10.1038/s41586-025-09427-8. PubMed 40866713.
Backbone
  Vector backbone: AAV Syn
  Backbone size w/o insert (bp): 5331
  Total vector size (bp): 6853
  Vector type: Mammalian Expression, AAV
Growth in bacteria
  Bacterial resistance: Ampicillin, 100 μg/mL
  Growth temperature: 37°C
  Growth strain: NEB Stable
  Copy number: High Copy
Gene/Insert
  Gene/Insert name: Syn-coca-5HT3-IRES-mCherry (alt name: Htr3a)
  Species: M. musculus (mouse)
  Insert size (bp): 1522
  Mutation: L141G G175K Y210F Y217F
  Entrez Gene: Htr3a (a.k.a. 5-HT3, 5-HT3A, 5-HT3R)
  Promoter: Synapsin
  Cloning method: Restriction Enzyme; 5′ cloning site NheI (not destroyed); 3′ cloning site NotI (not destroyed)
  Sequencing primers: 5′ gtaagtatcaaggttacaag
Terms and licenses: Academic/Nonprofit Terms; Industry Terms: Not Available to Industry
How to cite: AAV Syn-coca-5HT3-IRES-mCherry was a gift from Scott Sternson (Addgene plasmid # 242197 ; http://n2t.net/addgene:242197 ; RRID:Addgene_242197)
