[The description below was written by a language model from this plasmid's Addgene catalogue record and pLannotate feature annotations shown in this document.]
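Description:
AAV Syn-coca-5HT3-IRES-mCherry is an AAV transfer plasmid of about 6.85 kb for neuron-specific mammalian expression of a cocaine-gated chemogenetic cation channel. It is maintained in E. coli through a high-copy ColE1/pUC-type origin and selected with ampicillin via the β-lactamase gene. An f1 phage origin is also present, along with short lacI and lacZα remnants of the cloning backbone. The expression cassette lies between two AAV2 inverted terminal repeats, which are the cis elements needed for replication and packaging of the intervening DNA into recombinant AAV particles. In the deposited sequence the cassette is annotated on the reverse strand.

Within the ITRs, a human synapsin I promoter (annotated as a fragment) drives transcription, followed by a chimeric β-globin/immunoglobulin intron, a type of element generally included to improve expression. The first open reading frame is annotated as mouse Htr3a, the 5-HT3A serotonin receptor, a cation-selective ligand-gated ion channel that produces fast depolarizing responses in neurons. The catalogue lists four substitutions (L141G, G175K, Y210F, Y217F). The record does not explain their individual roles or which numbering scheme they follow, but it describes the product as gated by cocaine. An EMCV IRES downstream allows mCherry to be translated from the same transcript, so red fluorescence marks cells expressing the channel without fusing a tag to it. WPRE sequence, detected as two fragments, and an SV40 polyadenylation signal complete the transcript's 3′ end.

The construct is intended for producing AAV to express the channel in neurons, so that cocaine would open a cation conductance in transduced cells. The associated publication concerns the use of cocaine chemogenetics to blunt drug-seeking.
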