Features (pLannotate 1.2.2; 17 found; start..end, strand, type, name):
      1..589     +  rep_origin     ori: high-copy-number ColE1/pMB1/pBR322/pUC origin of replication
    772..828     +  CDS            lacI (fragment): lac repressor; lacI; The lac repressor binds to the lac operator to inhibit transcription in E. coli. This inhibition can be relieved by adding lactose or isopropyl-β-D-thiogalactopyranoside (IPTG).
    822..955     -  repeat_region  AAV2 ITR: inverted terminal repeat of adeno-associated virus serotype 2 inverted
   1026..1094    +  CDS            large T antigen (fragment): large T antigen from SV40 (simian virus 40)
   1117..1246    +  polyA_signal   SV40 poly(A) signal: SV40 polyadenylation signal
   1256..1338    -  misc_feature   WPRE (fragment): woodchuck hepatitis virus posttranscriptional regulatory element
   1344..1501    -  misc_feature   WPRE (fragment): woodchuck hepatitis virus posttranscriptional regulatory element
   1522..2229    -  CDS            mCherry: monomeric derivative of DsRed fluorescent protein (Shaner et al., 2004) mammalian codon-optimized
   2241..2826    -  misc_feature   IRES2: internal ribosome entry site (IRES) of the encephalomyocarditis virus (EMCV)
   2862..4274    -  CDS            Htr3a: 5HT3A_MOUSE - Also known as 5ht3, Htr3. Experimental evidence at protein level: Swiss-Prot protein existence level 1. This is one of the several different receptors for 5- hydroxytryptamine (serotonin), a biogenic hormone that functions as a neurotransmitter, a hormone, and a mitogen. This receptor is a ligand- gated ion channel, which when activated causes fast, depolarizing responses in neurons. It is a cation-specific, but otherwise relatively nonselective, ion channel. From Mus musculus (Mouse).
   4310..4442    -  intron         chimeric intron: chimera between introns from human β-globin and immunoglobulin heavy chain genes
   4535..4932    -  promoter       hSyn promoter (fragment): human synapsin I promoter; confers neuron-specific expression (Kügler et al., 2003)
   5035..5167    +  repeat_region  AAV2 ITR (fragment): inverted terminal repeat of adeno-associated virus serotype 2 inverted
   5162..5231    +  CDS            lacZα (fragment): LacZα fragment of β-galactosidase; lacZ fragment
   5236..5664    +  rep_origin     f1 ori (sequence partly withheld): f1 bacteriophage origin of replication; arrow indicates direction of (+) strand synthesis
   5717..5821    +  promoter       AmpR promoter: bla
   5822..6682    +  CDS            AmpR: β-lactamase; bla; confers resistance to ampicillin, carbenicillin, and related antibiotics
>Addgene plasmid #242197 | AAV Syn-coca-5HT3-IRES-mCherry | addgene full sequence | sequence record 487712 | Addgene NGS Result
TTGAGATCCTTTTTTTCTGCGCGTAATCTGCTGCTTGCAAACAAAAAAACCACCGCTACCAGCGGTGGTT
TGTTTGCCGGATCAAGAGCTACCAACTCTTTTTCCGAAGGTAACTGGCTTCAGCAGAGCGCAGATACCAA
ATACTGTTCTTCTAGTGTAGCCGTAGTTAGGCCACCACTTCAAGAACTCTGTAGCACCGCCTACATACCT
CGCTCTGCTAATCCTGTTACCAGTGGCTGCTGCCAGTGGCGATAAGTCGTGTCTTACCGGGTTGGACTCA
AGACGATAGTTACCGGATAAGGCGCAGCGGTCGGGCTGAACGGGGGGTTCGTGCACACAGCCCAGCTTGG
AGCGAACGACCTACACCGAACTGAGATACCTACAGCGTGAGCTATGAGAAAGCGCCACGCTTCCCGAAGG
GAGAAAGGCGGACAGGTATCCGGTAAGCGGCAGGGTCGGAACAGGAGAGCGCACGAGGGAGCTTCCAGGG
GGAAACGCCTGGTATCTTTATAGTCCTGTCGGGTTTCGCCACCTCTGACTTGAGCGTCGATTTTTGTGAT
GCTCGTCAGGGGGGCGGAGCCTATGGAAAAACGCCAGCAACGCGGCCTTTTTACGGTTCCTGGCCTTTTG
CTGGCCTTTTGCTCACATGTTCTTTCCTGCGTTATCCCCTGATTCTGTGGATAACCGTATTACCGCCTTT
GAGTGAGCTGATACCGCTCGCCGCAGCCGAACGACCGAGCGCAGCGAGTCAGTGAGCGAGGAAGCGGAAG
AGCGCCCAATACGCAAACCGCCTCTCCCCGCGCGTTGGCCGATTCATTAATGCAGCTGCGCGCTCGCTCG
CTCACTGAGGCCGCCCGGGCAAAGCCCGGGCGTCGGGCGACCTTTGGTCGCCCGGCCTCAGTGAGCGAGC
GAGCGCGCAGAGAGGGAGTGGCCAACTCCATCACTAGGGGTTCCTTGTAGTTAATGATTAACCCGCCATG
CTACTTATCTACGTAGCCATGCTCTAGGAAGATCCTTATCGATTTTACCACATTTGTAGAGGTTTTACTT
GCTTTAAAAAACCTCCCACATCTCCCCCTGAACCTGAAACATAAAATGAATGCAATTGTTGTTGTTAACT
TGTTTATTGCAGCTTATAATGGTTACAAATAAAGCAATAGCATCACAAATTCACAAATAAAGCATTTTTT
TCACTGCATTCTAGTTGTGGTTTGTCCAAACTCATCAATGTATCTTATCATGTCTGCTCGAAGCGCACCA
CGGAATTGTCAGTGCCCAACAGCCGAGCCCCTGTCCAGCAGCGGGCAAGGCAGGCGGCGATGAGTTCCGC
CGTGGCAAGAACTAACCAGGATTTATACAAGGAGGAGAAAATGAAAGCCATACGGGAAGCAATAGCATGA
TACAAAGGCATTAAAGCAGCGTATCCACATAGCGTAAAAGGAGCAACATAGTTAAGAATACCAGTCAATC
TTTCACAAATTTTGTAATCCAGAGGTTGATTACTCGAGACGCGTACCGGTTTACTTGTACAGCTCGTCCA
TGCCGCCGGTGGAGTGGCGGCCCTCGGCGCGTTCGTACTGTTCCACGATGGTGTAGTCCTCGTTGTGGGA
GGTGATGTCCAACTTGATGTTGACGTTGTAGGCGCCGGGCAGCTGCACGGGCTTCTTGGCCTTGTAGGTG
GTCTTGACCTCAGCGTCGTAGTGGCCGCCGTCCTTCAGCTTCAGCCTCTGCTTGATCTCGCCCTTCAGGG
CGCCGTCCTCGGGGTACATCCGCTCGGAGGAGGCCTCCCAGCCCATGGTCTTCTTCTGCATTACGGGGCC
GTCGGAGGGGAAGTTGGTGCCGCGCAGCTTCACCTTGTAGATGAACTCGCCGTCCTGCAGGGAGGAGTCC
TGGGTCACGGTCACCACGCCGCCGTCCTCGAAGTTCATCACGCGCTCCCACTTGAAGCCCTCGGGGAAGG
ACAGCTTCAAGTAGTCGGGGATGTCGGCGGGGTGCTTCACGTAGGCCTTGGAGCCGTACATGAACTGAGG
GGACAGGATGTCCCAGGCGAAGGGCAGGGGGCCACCCTTGGTCACCTTCAGCTTGGCGGTCTGGGTGCCC
TCGTAGGGGCGGCCCTCGCCCTCGCCCTCGATCTCGAACTCGTGGCCGTTCACGGAGCCCTCCATGTGCA
CCTTGAAGCGCATGAACTCCTTGATGATGGCCATGTTATCCTCCTCGCCCTTGCTCACCGGATCCCCCAT
GGTTGTGGCCATATTATCATCGTGTTTTTCAAAGGAAAACCACGTCCCCGTGGTTCGGGGGGCCTAGACG
TTTTTTTAACCTCGACTAAACACATGTAAAGCATGTGCACCGAGGCCCCAGATCAGATCCCATACAATGG
GGTACCTTCTGGGCATCCTTCAGCCCCTTGTTGAATACGCTTAGGAGAGCCATTTGACTCTTTCCACAAC
TATCCAACTCACAACGTGGCACTGGGGTTGTGCCGCCTTTGCAGGTGTATCTTATACACGTGGCTTTTGG
CCGCAGAGGCACCTGTCGCCAGGTGGGGGGTTCCGCTGCCTGCAAAGGGTCGCTACAGACGTTGTTTGTC
TTCAAGAAGCTTCCAGAGGAACTGCTTCCTTCACGACATTCAACAGACCTTGCATTCCTTTGGCGAGAGG
GGAAAGACCCCTAGGAATGCTCGTCAAGAAGACAGGGCCAGGTTTCCGGGCCCTCACATTGCCAAAAGAC
GGCAATATGGTGGAAAATAACATATAGACAAACGCACACCGGCCTTATTCCAAGCGGCTTCGGCCAGTAA
CGTTAGGGGGGGGGGRGGGAGRGGGGGGGKGGGGGGRGKSGGGGGGAATTGCGGCCGCCTAACTGTAGTG
CCATATGGACCAGAGTGTCACCAGAGTAATGGAATAAGCCAGCACCGCCAGCAAGTAGATCCGAAACAGC
AGCCTGTCAAGGACGTAGCCCACTCGCAGCCAGTCGCGAGCGACTTCGCGCATCTCGTCCCGCTTCTCCA
GAAAATGTCGGATGCTTGACAGTTCCTGGAGCAGCCCCCGGACAGCGAGAGAGGCTTCTCGGGGAGGAGG
AAGGGGTGATCCCCGCCCCCGTGGGGTCTTTTCCAAATCTTGTGGTCCCCCAACATGGGAGCAGTGATTC
CCCATAGCAGGCAACAGATCAGACCCACTACAATCGTCTGTCTTGTTGGCTTGAAAGGTTGCAGGTGGCC
GGTGGGCCATAGGTTGCTCGCCAAGACACAGAATCCATGCAATTCTGTCCAGCACAAGGTGTCGCAACCA
GTCTGGCACGGGTCTTTGCAGGTCCTGCTTATGTACCAGCCGTACAATGAAGATAGTTTCCGCCAGACTT
ATCACCAGGAGTGCCATACACACGACGAAATACACTCCTATCAGCGGAGTGCCGATTGTGGCAGGAAGGG
TATCGGACACGATGATCAGAAATACAGAATAGCCGAGCAACAAGGTAATCTTAAAGGAGACCCTCTCCCC
GCTATCAGGTGGGAGACAAAATCCCACGATGTCCACGACCATGAGAAAAATACTGGGGAGCAACAAACTA
ACGGCGTAGAACAATGGCCTTCTTCTGATGATAACTGTGAATGTTACGTCAGGGAAGGGTTCCTTGCAGC
ATTCAAAAAATCGCTCGCTTCTTTTACCGGGGATTCCCACAAGGTCCCACTCCCCATTCGGGATGTAACC
AGAGATGTCAGCCTCCTGCATTTGCAGATCCAGGCTCCATTTGCCGTAGCTCCAGCTCCCGAATTTGAGT
TTGCAGTGCTGGACGTCGAAGGGAAACCAGCGGACGTCGATATAGCATGAGGACTTGAAGATTCCAGGGG
GTCCGTACTGGCAGTGGCCTGAAGAATTGACCAACACGTTGGTGTGAAATGTTGCATCAAACCTTTCGTC
TGCGCTGTTGTACAGCAGGATATCTGGTTTCCAGATTTGGCCGTCAGGGAATCTTACAGTCTTTACACCT
GGGTATTCGCTCACATTCCACTGCAAGTAGTGATCGGTCCAGGACATCTGCAACCAAATATTAGTGGTCA
GCACCTGGTTCTTTTCATCCACGTCCATGATCTGCAGCAAGGAGAGGCTGAAGTACACTGTCAGTGGCTG
GGAATCATTTGCGACCGGCCGCTCCAGGGGGTTATAATTCTTAACAAGCTCCTTATACAGTTTGCGCTGG
AACTCACCCTGCAGGCTAACGTGCAGAAGGGAAGCAGCCAGGGCGAGCCACACGCCGCCTGGAGAACAGC
GCATGGTGGCGAATTCGCTAGCACTAGTGATATCATCACCTGTGGAGAGAAAGGCAAAGTGGATGTCAGT
AAGACCAATAGGTGCCTATCAGAAACGCAAGAGTCTTCTCTGTCTCGACAAGCCCAGTTTCTATTGGTCT
CCTTAAACCTGTCTTGTAACCTTGATACTTACCTGATCCAACGGCTGCGACTTGGGGCAGGGGGTCCTAG
GGGTGGTCTGGCCAGGAGCCGCGGGGGCGGACTGCGCGGTGCCCAGGAGCACAGCTGCGCTCTCAGGCAC
GACACGACTCCTCCGCTGCCCACCGCAGACTGAGGCAGCGCTGAGTCGCCGGCGCCGCAGCGCAGATGGT
CGCGCCCGTGCCCCCCTATCTCGCGCCTCGCGTGGTGCGGTCCGGCTGGGCCGGCGGCGGCGCGGACGCG
ACCAAGGTGGCCGGGAAGGGGAGTTTGCGGGGGACCGGCGAGTGACGTCAGCGCGCCTTCAGTGCTGAGG
CGGCGGTGGCGCGCGCCGCCAGGCGGGGGCGAAGGCACTGTCCGCGGTGCTGAAGCTGGCAGTGCGCACG
CGCCTCGCCGCATCCTGTTTCCCCTCCCCCTCTCTGATAGGGGATGCGCAATTTGGGGAATGGGGGTTGG
GTGCTTGTCCAGTGGGTCGGGGTCGGTCGTCAATTTAAATACTGAAAAGGGCGAATTCCAGCACACTGGA
GCTCGGATCTTCCTAGAGCATGGCTACGTAGATAAGTAGCATGGCGGGTTAATCATTAACTACAAGGAAC
CCCTAGTGATGGAGTTGGCCACTCCCTCTCTGCGCGCTCGCTCGCTCACTGAGGCCGGGCGACCAAAGGT
CGCCCGACGCCCGGGCTTTGCCCGGGCGGCCTCAGTGAGCGAGCGAGCGCGCAGCTGGCGTAATAGCGAA
GAGGCCCGCACCGATCGCCCTTCCCAACAGTTGCGCAGCCTGAATGGCGAATGGG
[124 nt withheld, positions 5236-5359]
C
[91 nt withheld, positions 5361-5451]
A
[49 nt withheld, positions 5453-5501]
CCTTTGACGTTGGAGTCCACGTTCTTT
[37 nt withheld, positions 5529-5565]
ACCCTATCTCGGTCTATTCTTTTGATTTATAAGGGATTTTGCCGATTTCGGCCTATTGGTTAAAAAATGA
GCTGATTTAACAAAAATTTAACGCGAATTTTAACAAAATATTAACGCTTACAATTTAGGTGGCACTTTTC
GGGGAAATGTGCGCGGAACCCCTATTTGTTTATTTTTCTAAATACATTCAAATATGTATCCGCTCATGAG
ACAATAACCCTGATAAATGCTTCAATAATATTGAAAAAGGAAGAGTATGAGTATTCAACATTTCCGTGTC
GCCCTTATTCCCTTTTTTGCGGCATTTTGCCTTCCTGTTTTTGCTCACCCAGAAACGCTGGTGAAAGTAA
AAGATGCTGAAGATCAGTTGGGTGCACGAGTGGGTTACATCGAACTGGATCTCAACAGCGGTAAGATCCT
TGAGAGTTTTCGCCCCGAAGAACGTTTTCCAATGATGAGCACTTTTAAAGTTCTGCTATGTGGCGCGGTA
TTATCCCGTATTGACGCCGGGCAAGAGCAACTCGGTCGCCGCATACACTATTCTCAGAATGACTTGGTTG
AGTACTCACCAGTCACAGAAAAGCATCTTACGGATGGCATGACAGTAAGAGAATTATGCAGTGCTGCCAT
AACCATGAGTGATAACACTGCGGCCAACTTACTTCTGACAACGATCGGAGGACCGAAGGAGCTAACCGCT
TTTTTGCACAACATGGGGGATCATGTAACTCGCCTTGATCGTTGGGAACCGGAGCTGAATGAAGCCATAC
CAAACGACGAGCGTGACACCACGATGCCTGTAGCAATGGCAACAACGTTGCGCAAACTATTAACTGGCGA
ACTACTTACTCTAGCTTCCCGGCAACAATTAATAGACTGGATGGAGGCGGATAAAGTTGCAGGACCACTT
CTGCGCTCGGCCCTTCCGGCTGGCTGGTTTATTGCTGATAAATCTGGAGCCGGTGAGCGTGGGTCTCGCG
GTATCATTGCAGCACTGGGGCCAGATGGTAAGCCCTCCCGTATCGTAGTTATCTACACGACGGGGAGTCA
GGCAACTATGGATGAACGAAATAGACAGATCGCTGAGATAGGTGCCTCACTGATTAAGCATTGGTAACTG
TCAGACCAAGTTTACTCATATATACTTTAGATTGATTTAAAACTTCATTTTTAATTTAAAAGGATCTAGG
TGAAGATCCTTTTTGATAATCTCATGACCAAAATCCCTTAACGTGAGTTTTCGTTCCACTGAGCGTCAGA
CCCCGTAGAAAAGATCAAAGGATCTTC
